>Addgene plasmid #29266 | pEMS1580 | addgene partial sequence | sequence record 38871 | LacZ-R 5'-GACAGTATCGGCCTCAGGAA-3'
ATCGGTGCGGGCCTCTTCGCTATTACGCCAGCTGGCGAAAGGGGGATGTGCTGCAAGGCGATTAAGTTGG
GTAACGCCAGGGTTTTCCCAGTCACGACGTTGTAAAACGACGGGATCCGCCATGGTGGCGGAAGTTCCTA
TACCTTTTGAAGAATAGGAACTTCGGAATAGGAACTTCCTGTGGAGAGAAAGGCAAAGTGGATGTCAGTA
AGACCAATAGGTGCCTATCAGAAACGCAAGAGTCTTCTCTGTCTCGACAAGCCCAGTTTCTATTGGTCTC
CTTAAACCTGTCTTGTAACCTTGATACTTACGGCGCGCCGGTCCCGCACC
