>Addgene plasmid #29266 | pEMS1580 | addgene partial sequence | sequence record 39374 | pEMS1307-fwd 5'-ccgcacgtctaagaaaccat-3'
TTCGAGCTCCTAGGCCGGCCAAGCAGCAAGAAGACAGAAATCCTGGTTTGGGGGAATGTGACATCTGTGC
ACGTTCATCTGGGGATCTTTGTGGCTCTTGTTTGACTCCAGACCCAGGAACCACTAGCCAGGGTGTGTCC
AGGCTGCTGTGGTGAGCCTGAGGCTAGCTGGCTTCCTAAACTAGCCCTCTGCAGCCACCATGAACAGGAA
AACCCTTTTTGTGTCACCAGCCAAAAGTTGCCCTCAAAGAGTAGTTTCTGCTGGGCACAGTGGCTCACAC
CTGTAATCACAGCACTTTGGGAGGCCGAGGCACGTGGGTCGCCTGAGGTCAGGAGTTCGAGACCAGCCTG
GCCAACATAGAGAAACCCCCGTCTCTACTAAAAATACAAAAATTAGCTGGGCGTTGTGGCGGGCGCCTGT
AATCTCAGCTACTAGAGAGGCTGAGGCAGGAGAATCTCTCAAACCCAGGAGGCAGAACTTGCAGTGAGCC
GAGATAGTGCCATTGCACTCCAGCCTAGGCAACAAGAGCAAAACTCCATCTCAAAAAAATAATAATAATA
AATAAATAAAAGAGTAGTTTCCTGGGATTCCTGACTAGTTGCCTACCCAGAAATTGGCTGCAGAGTTTCC
TGTGGCTGGAGGAAAACTGGGGACACTTGGGCTGAGGAGGACTCAGAGCTGGA
