[The description below was written by a language model from this plasmid's Addgene catalogue record.]
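Description:
pEMS1580 is a Pleiades Promoter Project plasmid built on the large pEMS1313 backbone (about 18.8 kb without insert). It carries Ple109, a 3,711 bp human MiniPromoter designed from regulatory sequence of HBEGF, the gene for heparin-binding EGF-like growth factor. The MiniPromoter was inserted by restriction cloning between FseI and AscI sites, although the record does not say whether those sites survived cloning. The plasmid is propagated in E. coli as a high-copy construct under ampicillin selection. No feature table is provided, so the origin of replication and the other backbone elements that account for its considerable size are not documented here.

The payload is a promoter-reporter arrangement. Ple109 sits upstream of a backbone-encoded cassette described as Intron-LacZ-NLS. In this design the MiniPromoter is meant to drive transcription of a beta-galactosidase reporter. An intron is generally included in such cassettes to improve transcript processing and expression, and the nuclear localization signal concentrates the enzyme in the nucleus, so that stained cells can be scored individually. Although the catalogue lists this cassette as a tag or fusion, Ple109 is a regulatory sequence rather than a coding insert, so the reporter is best understood as the expressed product, not as a fusion partner of HBEGF protein.

The construct belongs to a collection of compact human promoters developed to direct selective expression in the brain. For this particular plasmid, the record explicitly notes that reporter expression under the control of the MiniPromoter has not been tested, so its activity and specificity remain uncharacterised.
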