Addgene plasmid #29266: pEMS1580
Purpose: Expression of the reporter gene under the control of the MiniPromoter in this plasmid has not been tested
Depositing lab: Elizabeth Simpson. Depositing organization: University of British Columbia. Publication: A regulatory toolbox of MiniPromoters to drive selective expression in the brain. Portales-Casamar E, Swanson DJ, Liu L, de Leeuw CN, Banks KG, Ho Sui SJ, Fulton DL, Ali J, Amirabbasi M, Arenillas DJ, Babyak N, Black SF, Bonaguro RJ, Brauer E, Candido TR, Castellarin M, Chen J, Chen Y, Cheng JC, Chopra V, Docking TR, Dreolini L, D'Souza CA, Flynn EK, Glenn R, Hatakka K, Hearty TG, Imanian B, Jiang S, Khorasan-zadeh S, Komljenovic I, Laprise S, Liao NY, Lim JS, Lithwick S, Liu F, Liu J, Lu M, McConechy M, McLeod AJ, Milisavljevic M, Mis J, O'Connor K, Palma B, Palmquist DL, Schmouth JF, Swanson MI, Tam B, Ticoll A, Turner JL, Varhol R, Vermeulen J, Watkins RF, Wilson G, Wong BK, Wong SH, Wong TY, Yang GS, Ypsilanti AR, Jones SJ, Holt RA, Goldowitz D, Wasserman WW, Simpson EM. Proc Natl Acad Sci U S A. 2010 Sep 21. 107(38):16589-94. 10.1073/pnas.1009158107 PubMed 20807748.
Backbone
  Vector backbone: pEMS1313
  Backbone size w/o insert (bp): 18843
  Vector type: Pleiades Promoter Project [sic, Pleaides Plieades]
Growth in bacteria
  Bacterial resistance: Ampicillin, 100 μg/mL
  Growth temperature: 37°C
  Growth strain: DH5alpha
  Growth instructions: DH10B
  Copy number: High Copy
Gene/Insert
  Gene/Insert name: Ple109 (alt names: HBEGF; heparin-binding EGF-like growth factor)
  Species: H. sapiens (human)
  Insert size (bp): 3711
  Entrez Gene: HBEGF (a.k.a. DTR, DTS, DTSF, HEGFL)
  Tag / fusion protein: Intron-LacZ-NLS (C terminal on backbone)
  Cloning method: Restriction Enzyme; 5′ cloning site FseI (unknown if destroyed); 3′ cloning site AscI (unknown if destroyed)
  Sequencing primers: 5′ Unknown
Terms and licenses: Academic/Nonprofit Terms; Industry Terms
How to cite: pEMS1580 was a gift from Elizabeth Simpson (Addgene plasmid # 29266 ; http://n2t.net/addgene:29266 ; RRID:Addgene_29266)
